Addgene plasmid #24946: pGL2B -158/+64
Depositing lab: Stephen Smale. Depositing organization: University of California, Los Angeles (UCLA). Publication: A prominent role for Sp1 during lipopolysaccharide-mediated induction of the IL-10 promoter in macrophages. Brightbill HD, Plevy SE, Modlin RL, Smale ST. J Immunol. 2000 Feb 15. 164(4):1940-51. PubMed 10657644.
Backbone
  Vector backbone: pGL2B
  Backbone manufacturer: Promega
  Backbone size w/o insert (bp): 5597
  Vector type: Luciferase
Growth in bacteria
  Bacterial resistance: Ampicillin, 100 μg/mL
  Growth temperature: 37°C
  Growth strain: DH5alpha
  Copy number: Unknown
Gene/Insert
  Gene/Insert name: IL-10 promoter
  Species: M. musculus (mouse)
  Insert size (bp): 222
  Entrez Gene: Il10 (a.k.a. CSIF, If2a, Il-10)
  Tag / fusion protein: Luciferase (C terminal on insert)
  Cloning method: Restriction Enzyme
  Sequencing primers: 5′ N/A; 3′ LucNRev
Terms and licenses: Academic/Nonprofit Terms; Industry Terms: Not Available to Industry
How to cite: pGL2B -158/+64 was a gift from Stephen Smale (Addgene plasmid # 24946 ; http://n2t.net/addgene:24946 ; RRID:Addgene_24946)
