[The description below was written by a language model from this plasmid's Addgene catalogue record.]
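Description:
pGL2B -158/+64 is a luciferase reporter plasmid built on the Promega pGL2B (pGL2-Basic) backbone, a promoterless vector of about 5.6 kb in which reporter expression depends on whatever regulatory DNA is cloned upstream of the luciferase coding region. It is propagated in E. coli under ampicillin selection. The record does not state the copy number, and no feature table is provided, so details such as the origin of replication and polyadenylation signals are not documented here.

The insert is a 222 bp fragment of the mouse Il10 (interleukin-10) promoter, introduced by restriction cloning. The name indicates that it spans positions -158 to +64, presumably numbered relative to the transcription start site, making it a short proximal promoter fragment. Luciferase lies downstream of the insert. Although the catalogue lists it as a C-terminal "tag", the arrangement is best understood as a transcriptional reporter in which the IL-10 promoter fragment drives luciferase expression, rather than as a protein fusion.

The associated study examined lipopolysaccharide-mediated induction of the IL-10 promoter in macrophages and reported a prominent role for the transcription factor Sp1. The coordinates in the name suggest that this construct may be one member of a promoter deletion series, though the record does not say so. Constructs of this type are typically transfected into cells, with luciferase activity then used to measure basal and stimulus-induced promoter activity and to map which sequences are required for the response.
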