>Addgene plasmid #24946 | pGL2B -158/+64 | addgene partial sequence | sequence record 30883 | 24946 with LucNrev
TGGCGCCGGGCCTTTCTTTATGTTTTTGGCGTCTTCCATTTTACCAACAGTACCGGAATGCCAAGCTTGA
TGGAGCTCTCTTTTCTGCAAGGCTGCCTTGTGGCTTTGGTAGTGCAAGAGCAAGTCTCTAAATGTAGACC
TCCTGTTCTTGGTCCCCCTTTTATACTGAAGGCTCAGTGGGGCCTTCCTGGCAAAGGTTTTTGTTATTCA
GGCTCCTCCTCCCTCTTCTAAACCATGCAATTTTTGAGTTTAATTTCTTTCTTTTTTTTTTTCCTTTCCC
TTTTTTTTCTCGAGCTAGCACGCGTAAGAGCTCGGTACCTCCCGGGTTATGTTAGCTCAGTTACAGTACC
ATAAGATACATTGATGAGTTTGGACAAACCACAACTAGAATGCAGTGAAAAAAATGCTTTATTTGTGAAA
TTTGTGATGCTATTGCTTTATTTGTAACCATTATAAGCTGCAATAAACAAGTTAACAACAACAATTGCAT
TCATTTTATGTTTCAGGTTCAGGGGGAGGTGTGGGAGGTTTTTTAAAGCAAGTAAAACCTCCACGTACCT
TAATATTACTTACTTATCATGGTAGCTTGGGCTGGCGTAATAGCGAAGAGGCCCGCACCGATCGCCCTTC
CCAACAGTTGCGCAGCCTGAATGGCGAATGGCAAATTGTAAGCGTTAATATTTTGTTAAAATTCGCGTTA
AATTTTTGTTNNTCAGCTCATTTTTTAACCAATAGGCCGAAATCGGCAAAATCCCTTATAAATCAAAAGA
ATAGACCGAGATAGGGTTGAGTGTTGTTCCAGTTTGGAACAAGAGTCCACTATTAAAGAACGTGGNCTCC
AACGTCAAAGGGCGAAAAACCGTCTATCAGGCGATGGCCCACTACGTGAACCATCACCCTAATCAAGTTT
TTTGGGGTCGAGGTGCCGTAAGCACTAAATCGGANCCTAAAGGGAGCCCCCGATTTNNNNNNTNACGGGN
AANCCNGNGAACGTNGCNA
